Addgene plasmid #131941: pDONR221_MFSD5
Purpose: Gateway entry clone with codon-optimized ORF sequence for subcloning into custom expression vectors
Depositing lab: RESOLUTE Consortium & Giulio Superti-Furga. Depositing organization: CeMM Research Center for Molecular Medicine. Publication: The RESOLUTE consortium: unlocking SLC transporters for drug discovery. Superti-Furga G, Lackner D, Wiedmer T, Ingles-Prieto A, Barbosa B, Girardi E, Goldmann U, Gurtl B, Klavins K, Klimek C, Lindinger S, Lineiro-Retes E, Muller AC, Onstein S, Redinger G, Reil D, Sedlyarov V, Wolf G, Crawford M, Everley R, ... Steppan CM. Nat Rev Drug Discov. 2020 Jul;19(7):429-430. doi: 10.1038/d41573-020-00056-6. PubMed 32265506.
Backbone
  Vector backbone: pDONR221
  Backbone manufacturer: Thermo Fisher Scientific
  Backbone size w/o insert (bp): 2550
  Vector type: Mammalian Expression
Growth in bacteria
  Bacterial resistance: Kanamycin, 50 μg/mL
  Growth temperature: 37°C
  Growth strain: Stbl3
  Copy number: High Copy
Gene/Insert
  Gene/Insert name: MFSD5 (alt name: MGC11308, HsMOT2)
  Species: H. sapiens (human)
  Insert size (bp): 1350
  Entrez Gene: MFSD5 (a.k.a. MGC11308)
  Cloning method: Gateway Cloning
  Sequencing primers: 5′ M13-fwd; 3′ M13-rev
Terms and licenses: Academic/Nonprofit Terms; Industry Terms
Depositor comments: For more information on the full Resolute plasmid collection, please see www.addgene.org/depositor-collections/re-solute/. Please provide your feedback on this plasmid to the RESOLUTE consortium by filling out their RESOLUTE repository feedback form: https://forms.office.com/Pages/ResponsePage.aspx?id=0e05yklzmkS7rjFGQL4N7z4feCLQvEJAmVcOCM_u885UN1JJRko0Ukg4TVQwNTZLOUxPQVJWT1NHUCQlQCN0PWcu
How to cite: pDONR221_MFSD5 was a gift from RESOLUTE Consortium & Giulio Superti-Furga (Addgene plasmid # 131941 ; http://n2t.net/addgene:131941 ; RRID:Addgene_131941)
