[The description below was written by a language model from this plasmid's Addgene catalogue record and pLannotate feature annotations shown in this document.]
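Description:
pDONR221_MFSD5 is a Gateway entry clone built on the pDONR221 backbone, carrying a codon-optimized open reading frame for human MFSD5 (also known as MGC11308 or HsMOT2). MFSD5 is annotated as a transporter mediating high-affinity cellular uptake of molybdenum. The plasmid belongs to a large collection of solute carrier (SLC) transporter clones assembled by a consortium working on SLC transporters as drug-discovery targets. The sequenced plasmid is 3,900 nt, consistent with a roughly 2.55 kb backbone plus a 1,350 bp insert. It is maintained in E. coli through a high-copy ColE1/pUC-type origin and selected with kanamycin via an aminoglycoside phosphotransferase (KanR) gene.

The MFSD5 coding sequence sits between attL1 and attL2, the recombination sites produced when an ORF is captured in a donor vector. These sites allow directional, in-frame transfer of the ORF into any attR-containing destination vector by an LR Clonase reaction. Although the catalogue lists the vector type as mammalian expression, the feature table shows no eukaryotic promoter or polyadenylation signal driving the insert, so expression depends on the destination vector chosen. No epitope tags or reporters are annotated. The rrnB T1 and T2 terminators lie upstream of the cassette and insulate it from read-through transcription from the backbone. A T7 promoter lies just outside attL2, oriented toward the insert on the opposite strand, and short lacI and lacZα fragments are backbone remnants with no evident functional role. M13 forward and reverse priming sites flanking the cassette are used to verify the insert by sequencing. The construct's stated use is as a source clone for subcloning MFSD5 into custom expression vectors.
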