Features (pLannotate 1.2.2; 10 found; start..end, strand, type, name):
    121..213     +  CDS            lacI (fragment): lac repressor; lacI; The lac repressor binds to the lac operator to inhibit transcription in E. coli. This inhibition can be relieved by adding lactose or isopropyl-β-D-thiogalactopyranoside (IPTG).
    268..295     -  terminator     rrnB T2 terminator: transcription terminator T2 from the E. coli rrnB gene
    427..470     +  terminator     rrnB T1 terminator: Escherichia coli rrnB; transcription terminator T1 from the E. coli rrnB gene
    517..553     -  CDS            lacZα (fragment): LacZα fragment of β-galactosidase; lacZ fragment
    569..668     +  protein_bind   attL1: mutant version of attL; recombination site for the Gateway® LR reaction LR Clonase™
    674..2023    +  CDS            MFSD5: MFSD5_HUMAN - Experimental evidence at protein level: Swiss-Prot protein existence level 1. Mediates high-affinity intracellular uptake of the rare oligo-element molybdenum. From Homo sapiens (Human).
   2025..2124    -  protein_bind   attL2: mutant version of attL; recombination site for the Gateway® LR reaction LR Clonase™
   2142..2160    -  promoter       T7 promoter: promoter for bacteriophage T7 RNA polymerase
   2294..3103    +  CDS            KanR: aminoglycoside phosphotransferase; aph(3')-Ia; confers resistance to kanamycin in bacteria or G418 (Geneticin®) in eukaryotes
   3250..3838    +  rep_origin     ori: high-copy-number ColE1/pMB1/pBR322/pUC origin of replication
>Addgene plasmid #131941 | pDONR221_MFSD5 | addgene full sequence | sequence record 259567 | Addgene NGS Result
CTTTCCTGCGTTATCCCCTGATTCTGTGGATAACCGTATTACCGCCTTTGAGTGAGCTGATACCGCTCGC
CGCAGCCGAACGACCGAGCGCAGCGAGTCAGTGAGCGAGGAAGCGGAAGAGCGCCCAATACGCAAACCGC
CTCTCCCCGCGCGTTGGCCGATTCATTAATGCAGCTGGCACGACAGGTTTCCCGACTGGAAAGCGGGCAG
TGAGCGCAACGCAATTAATACGCGTACCGCTAGCCAGGAAGAGTTTGTAGAAACGCAAAAAGGCCATCCG
TCAGGATGGCCTTCTGCTTAGTTTGATGCCTGGCAGTTTATGGCGGGCGTCCTGCCCGCCACCCTCCGGG
CCGTTGCTTCACAACGTTCAAATCCGCTCCCGGCGGATTTGTCCTACTCAGGAGAGCGTTCACCGACAAA
CAACAGATAAAACGAAAGGCCCAGTCTTCCGACTGAGCCTTTCGTTTTATTTGATGCCTGGCAGTTCCCT
ACTCTCGCGTTAACGCTAGCATGGATGTTTTCCCAGTCACGACGTTGTAAAACGACGGCCAGTCTTAAGC
TCGGGCCCCAAATAATGATTTTATTTTGACTGATAGTGACCTGTTCGTTGCAACACATTGATGAGCAATG
CTTTTTTATAATGCCAACTTTGTACAAAAAAGCAGGCTCCACCATGCTGGTGACCGCATACCTGGCCTTC
GTGGGACTGCTGGCATCTTGCCTGGGACTGGAGCTGAGCAGGTGTAGAGCAAAGCCACCTGGAAGGGCCT
GCTCCAACCCATCTTTTCTGAGATTCCAGCTGGACTTTTACCAGGTGTATTTCCTGGCCCTGGCAGCAGA
TTGGCTGCAGGCACCCTACCTGTATAAGCTGTACCAGCACTACTATTTTCTGGAGGGCCAGATCGCCATC
CTGTACGTGTGCGGACTGGCAAGCACAGTGCTGTTCGGACTGGTGGCAAGCTCCCTGGTGGACTGGCTGG
GACGGAAGAATAGCTGCGTGCTGTTCAGCCTGACCTACAGCCTGTGCTGTCTGACAAAGCTGTCCCAGGA
TTATTTCGTGCTGCTGGTGGGAAGAGCCCTGGGAGGACTGAGCACCGCCCTGCTGTTTTCCGCCTTCGAG
GCCTGGTACATCCACGAGCACGTGGAGAGGCACGACTTTCCAGCCGAGTGGATCCCAGCCACATTTGCCA
GGGCAGCATTCTGGAACCACGTGCTGGCAGTGGTGGCAGGAGTGGCAGCAGAGGCCGTGGCATCTTGGAT
CGGACTGGGACCTGTGGCACCATTCGTGGCCGCCATCCCTCTGCTGGCCCTGGCAGGCGCCCTGGCCCTG
AGGAACTGGGGCGAGAATTATGACAGGCAGCGCGCCTTTAGCAGGACCTGCGCAGGAGGACTGAGGTGTC
TGCTGTCCGATCGGAGAGTGCTGCTGCTGGGCACCATCCAGGCCCTGTTCGAGTCCGTGATCTTCATCTT
CGTGTTCCTGTGGACACCAGTGCTGGATCCACACGGAGCACCTCTGGGAATCATCTTTTCTAGCTTCATG
GCCGCCTCTCTGCTGGGCTCCTCTCTGTACAGGATCGCCACAAGCAAGCGGTACCACCTGCAGCCTATGC
ACCTGCTGTCCCTGGCCGTGCTGATCGTGGTGTTTTCTCTGTTCATGCTGACCTTTAGCACATCCCCTGG
CCAGGAGTCCCCAGTGGAGTCTTTTATCGCCTTCCTGCTGATCGAGCTGGCCTGTGGCCTGTACTTTCCC
TCTATGAGCTTCCTGAGGCGCAAAGTGATCCCTGAGACCGAGCAGGCAGGCGTGCTGAACTGGTTCAGGG
TGCCACTGCACTCCCTGGCATGCCTGGGACTGCTGGTGCTGCACGACTCTGATCGGAAGACCGGCACAAG
AAATATGTTTAGCATCTGTAGCGCCGTGATGGTCATGGCACTGCTGGCTGTCGTAGGGCTTTTCACGGTA
GTTCGGCACGACGCAGAGCTGAGAGTGCCATCCCCCACAGAGGAGCCCTATGCCCCTGAGCTGGACCCAG
CTTTCTTGTACAAAGTTGGCATTATAAGAAAGCATTGCTTATCAATTTGTTGCAACGAACAGGTCACTAT
CAGTCAAAATAAAATCATTATTTGCCATCCAGCTGATATCCCCTATAGTGAGTCGTATTACATGGTCATA
GCTGTTTCCTGGCAGCTCTGGCCCGTGTCTCAAAATCTCTGATGTTACATTGCACAAGATAAAAATATAT
CATCATGAACAATAAAACTGTCTGCTTACATAAACAGTAATACAAGGGGTGTTATGAGCCATATTCAACG
GGAAACGTCGAGGCCGCGATTAAATTCCAACATGGATGCTGATTTATATGGGTATAAATGGGCTCGCGAT
AATGTCGGGCAATCAGGTGCGACAATCTATCGCTTGTATGGGAAGCCCGATGCGCCAGAGTTGTTTCTGA
AACATGGCAAAGGTAGCGTTGCCAATGATGTTACAGATGAGATGGTCAGACTAAACTGGCTGACGGAATT
TATGCCTCTTCCGACCATCAAGCATTTTATCCGTACTCCTGATGATGCATGGTTACTCACCACTGCGATC
CCCGGAAAAACAGCATTCCAGGTATTAGAAGAATATCCTGATTCAGGTGAAAATATTGTTGATGCGCTGG
CAGTGTTCCTGCGCCGGTTGCATTCGATTCCTGTTTGTAATTGTCCTTTTAACAGCGATCGCGTATTTCG
TCTCGCTCAGGCGCAATCACGAATGAATAACGGTTTGGTTGATGCGAGTGATTTTGATGACGAGCGTAAT
GGCTGGCCTGTTGAACAAGTCTGGAAAGAAATGCATAAACTTTTGCCATTCTCACCGGATTCAGTCGTCA
CTCATGGTGATTTCTCACTTGATAACCTTATTTTTGACGAGGGGAAATTAATAGGTTGTATTGATGTTGG
ACGAGTCGGAATCGCAGACCGATACCAGGATCTTGCCATCCTATGGAACTGCCTCGGTGAGTTTTCTCCT
TCATTACAGAAACGGCTTTTTCAAAAATATGGTATTGATAATCCTGATATGAATAAATTGCAGTTTCATT
TGATGCTCGATGAGTTTTTCTAATCAGAATTGGTTAATTGGTTGTAACACTGGCAGAGCATTACGCTGAC
TTGACGGGACGGCGCAAGCTCATGACCAAAATCCCTTAACGTGAGTTACGCGTCGTTCCACTGAGCGTCA
GACCCCGTAGAAAAGATCAAAGGATCTTCTTGAGATCCTTTTTTTCTGCGCGTAATCTGCTGCTTGCAAA
CAAAAAAACCACCGCTACCAGCGGTGGTTTGTTTGCCGGATCAAGAGCTACCAACTCTTTTTCCGAAGGT
AACTGGCTTCAGCAGAGCGCAGATACCAAATACTGTTCTTCTAGTGTAGCCGTAGTTAGGCCACCACTTC
AAGAACTCTGTAGCACCGCCTACATACCTCGCTCTGCTAATCCTGTTACCAGTGGCTGCTGCCAGTGGCG
ATAAGTCGTGTCTTACCGGGTTGGACTCAAGACGATAGTTACCGGATAAGGCGCAGCGGTCGGGCTGAAC
GGGGGGTTCGTGCACACAGCCCAGCTTGGAGCGAACGACCTACACCGAACTGAGATACCTACAGCGTGAG
CTATGAGAAAGCGCCACGCTTCCCGAAGGGAGAAAGGCGGACAGGTATCCGGTAAGCGGCAGGGTCGGAA
CAGGAGAGCGCACGAGGGAGCTTCCAGGGGGAAACGCCTGGTATCTTTATAGTCCTGTCGGGTTTCGCCA
CCTCTGACTTGAGCGTCGATTTTTGTGATGCTCGTCAGGGGGGCGGAGCCTATGGAAAAACGCCAGCAAC
GCGGCCTTTTTACGGTTCCTGGCCTTTTGCTGGCCTTTTGCTCACATGTT
