>Addgene plasmid #131941 | pDONR221_MFSD5 | depositor partial sequence | sequence record 253282 | Codon-optimized ORF of MFSD5
ATGCTGGTGACCGCATACCTGGCCTTCGTGGGACTGCTGGCATCTTGCCTGGGACTGGAGCTGAGCAGGT
GTAGAGCAAAGCCACCTGGAAGGGCCTGCTCCAACCCATCTTTTCTGAGATTCCAGCTGGACTTTTACCA
GGTGTATTTCCTGGCCCTGGCAGCAGATTGGCTGCAGGCACCCTACCTGTATAAGCTGTACCAGCACTAC
TATTTTCTGGAGGGCCAGATCGCCATCCTGTACGTGTGCGGACTGGCAAGCACAGTGCTGTTCGGACTGG
TGGCAAGCTCCCTGGTGGACTGGCTGGGACGGAAGAATAGCTGCGTGCTGTTCAGCCTGACCTACAGCCT
GTGCTGTCTGACAAAGCTGTCCCAGGATTATTTCGTGCTGCTGGTGGGAAGAGCCCTGGGAGGACTGAGC
ACCGCCCTGCTGTTTTCCGCCTTCGAGGCCTGGTACATCCACGAGCACGTGGAGAGGCACGACTTTCCAG
CCGAGTGGATCCCAGCCACATTTGCCAGGGCAGCATTCTGGAACCACGTGCTGGCAGTGGTGGCAGGAGT
GGCAGCAGAGGCCGTGGCATCTTGGATCGGACTGGGACCTGTGGCACCATTCGTGGCCGCCATCCCTCTG
CTGGCCCTGGCAGGCGCCCTGGCCCTGAGGAACTGGGGCGAGAATTATGACAGGCAGCGCGCCTTTAGCA
GGACCTGCGCAGGAGGACTGAGGTGTCTGCTGTCCGATCGGAGAGTGCTGCTGCTGGGCACCATCCAGGC
CCTGTTCGAGTCCGTGATCTTCATCTTCGTGTTCCTGTGGACACCAGTGCTGGATCCACACGGAGCACCT
CTGGGAATCATCTTTTCTAGCTTCATGGCCGCCTCTCTGCTGGGCTCCTCTCTGTACAGGATCGCCACAA
GCAAGCGGTACCACCTGCAGCCTATGCACCTGCTGTCCCTGGCCGTGCTGATCGTGGTGTTTTCTCTGTT
CATGCTGACCTTTAGCACATCCCCTGGCCAGGAGTCCCCAGTGGAGTCTTTTATCGCCTTCCTGCTGATC
GAGCTGGCCTGTGGCCTGTACTTTCCCTCTATGAGCTTCCTGAGGCGCAAAGTGATCCCTGAGACCGAGC
AGGCAGGCGTGCTGAACTGGTTCAGGGTGCCACTGCACTCCCTGGCATGCCTGGGACTGCTGGTGCTGCA
CGACTCTGATCGGAAGACCGGCACAAGAAATATGTTTAGCATCTGTAGCGCCGTGATGGTCATGGCACTG
CTGGCTGTCGTAGGGCTTTTCACGGTAGTTCGGCACGACGCAGAGCTGAGAGTGCCATCCCCCACAGAGG
AGCCCTATGCCCCTGAGCTG
